Addgene plasmid #205500: pDRF1-GW ymTq2-P2A-ymScarletI
Purpose: Expression of ymTq2-P2A-ymScarletI in yeast
Depositing lab: Bas Teusink. Depositing organization: Vrije Universiteit Amsterdam. Publication: Side-by-Side Systematic Characterization of Novel FPs in Budding Yeast. Botman D, de Groot DH, Wehrens M, van Rossum K, Yska S, van der Kieft B, Albert V, Minghetti N, Goedhart J, Teusink B. ACS Synth Biol. 2026 Apr 1. doi: 10.1021/acssynbio.5c00676. PubMed 41919951.
Backbone
  Vector backbone: pDRF1-GW
  Vector type: Yeast Expression
Growth in bacteria
  Bacterial resistance: Ampicillin, 100 μg/mL
  Growth temperature: 37°C
  Growth strain: DH5alpha
  Copy number: High Copy
Gene/Insert
  Gene/Insert name: ymTq2-P2A-ymScarletI
  Species: Synthetic
  Cloning method: Restriction Enzyme; 5′ cloning site unknown (unknown if destroyed); 3′ cloning site unknown (unknown if destroyed)
Terms and licenses: Academic/Nonprofit Terms; Industry Terms: Not Available to Industry
How to cite: pDRF1-GW ymTq2-P2A-ymScarletI was a gift from Bas Teusink (Addgene plasmid # 205500 ; http://n2t.net/addgene:205500 ; RRID:Addgene_205500)
