[The description below was written by a language model from this plasmid's Addgene catalogue record and pLannotate feature annotations shown in this document.]
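Description:
pDRF1-GW ymTq2-P2A-ymScarletI is an episomal yeast expression plasmid of 8,437 nt built on the pDRF1-GW backbone, a Gateway-adapted E. coli–Saccharomyces cerevisiae shuttle vector. In bacteria it is maintained at high copy through a ColE1/pUC-type origin and selected with ampicillin via the β-lactamase gene. An f1 origin and remnants of a lac promoter/lacZα region are also present as backbone carry-over. In yeast it replicates from the 2μ origin, giving multicopy maintenance. It is selected by uracil prototrophy through URA3 with its own promoter, a marker that can also be counterselected with 5-FOA.

The payload is a synthetic bicistronic reporter flanked by attB1 and attB2 sites. It comprises a yeast-adapted ("y" prefix) version of the cyan fluorescent protein mTurquoise2, then a P2A sequence, then the red fluorescent protein mScarlet-I. The short unannotated gap between the two annotated coding regions fits the P2A named in the insert, although the feature table does not call it out. A 2A peptide causes ribosomal skipping, so one transcript yields two separate proteins in roughly equimolar amounts. The cassette is terminated by the ADH1 terminator.

The promoter driving expression is not stated in the record. The region upstream of attB1 carries only fragmentary matches to yeast genomic sequences, which probably mark a yeast-derived promoter that the annotation does not identify. The associated work is a side-by-side characterization of fluorescent proteins in budding yeast. The construct therefore likely serves to co-express a cyan and a red protein at a fixed ratio, so that one can act as an internal reference for the other.
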