Features (pLannotate 1.2.2; 26 found; start..end, strand, type, name):
      3..257     -  CDS            BRP1 (fragment): BRP1_YEAST - Protein predicted: Swiss-Prot protein existence level 4. From Saccharomyces cerevisiae (strain ATCC 204508 / S288c) (Baker's yeast).
    359..375     -  promoter       ARG4 promoter (fragment): S. cerevisiae ARG4
    480..563     +  CDS            YG007_YEAST: Protein predicted: Swiss-Prot protein existence level 4. From Saccharomyces cerevisiae (strain ATCC 204508 / S288c) (Baker's yeast).
    800..824     +  protein_bind   attB1: mutant version of attB; recombination site for the Gateway® BP reaction BP Clonase™
    831..1547    +  CDS            mTurquoise2: mTurquoise2 is a basic (constitutively fluorescent) cyan fluorescent protein published in 2012, derived from Aequorea victoria. It is reported to be a rapidly-maturing monomer with very low acid sensitivity.
   1620..2315    +  CDS            mScarlet-I: mScarlet-I is a basic (constitutively fluorescent) red fluorescent protein published in 2016, derived from synthetic construct. It is reported to be a rapidly-maturing monomer with moderate acid sensitivity.
   2327..2351    -  protein_bind   attB2: mutant version of attB; recombination site for the Gateway® BP reaction BP Clonase™
   2379..2405    +  misc_feature   MCS (fragment): pBluescript multiple cloning site
   2414..2432    -  promoter       T7 promoter: promoter for bacteriophage T7 RNA polymerase
   2433..2576    +  CDS            ADH1 (fragment): ADH1_YEAST - Also known as ADC1. Experimental evidence at protein level: Swiss-Prot protein existence level 1. This isozyme preferentially catalyzes the conversion of primary unbranched alcohols to their corresponding aldehydes. Also shows activity toward secondary alcohols. From Saccharomyces cerevisiae (strain ATCC 204508 / S288c) (Baker's yeast).
   2580..2767    +  terminator     ADH1 terminator: S. cerevisiae ADH1; transcription terminator for the S. cerevisiae alcohol dehydrogenase 1 (ADH1) gene
   2775..2932    +  CDS            lacZα (fragment): LacZα fragment of β-galactosidase; lacZ fragment
   2938..2989    -  misc_feature   bom (fragment): basis of mobility region from pBR322
   2994..3077    +  CDS            RAF1 (fragment): RAF_YEAST - Experimental evidence at transcript level: Swiss-Prot protein existence level 2. Antagonizes transcriptional repression of recombinase FLP by REP1-REP2. May play a role in plasmid partitioning. From Saccharomyces cerevisiae (strain ATCC 204508 / S288c) (Baker's yeast).
   3231..4577    -  rep_origin     2μ ori: yeast 2μ plasmid origin of replication
   4582..4598    -  promoter       tet promoter (fragment): E. coli promoter for tetracycline efflux protein gene
   4688..5491    -  CDS            URA3: orotidine-5'-phosphate decarboxylase, required for uracil biosynthesis; S. cerevisiae URA3; yeast auxotrophic marker, counterselectable with 5-fluoroorotic acid (5-FOA)
   5492..5707    -  promoter       URA3 promoter: S. cerevisiae URA3
   5818..5922    +  promoter       AmpR promoter: bla
   5923..6783    +  CDS            AmpR: β-lactamase; bla; confers resistance to ampicillin, carbenicillin, and related antibiotics
   6954..7542    +  rep_origin     ori: high-copy-number ColE1/pMB1/pBR322/pUC origin of replication
   7725..7817    +  CDS            lacI (fragment): lac repressor; lacI; The lac repressor binds to the lac operator to inhibit transcription in E. coli. This inhibition can be relieved by adding lactose or isopropyl-β-D-thiogalactopyranoside (IPTG).
   7830..7851    +  protein_bind   CAP binding site: CAP binding activates transcription in the presence of cAMP. E. coli catabolite activator protein
   7866..7896    +  promoter       lac promoter: promoter for the E. coli lac operon
   7904..7920    +  protein_bind   lac operator: The lac repressor binds to the lac operator to inhibit transcription in E. coli. This inhibition can be relieved by adding lactose or isopropyl-β-D-thiogalactopyranoside (IPTG). lac repressor encoded by lacI
   8001..8429    -  rep_origin     f1 ori (sequence partly withheld): f1 bacteriophage origin of replication; arrow indicates direction of (+) strand synthesis
>Addgene plasmid #205500 | pDRF1-GW ymTq2-P2A-ymScarletI | addgene full sequence | sequence record 407703 | Addgene NGS Result
CAAGCTTCCTGAAACGGAGAAACATAAACAGGCATTGCTGGGATCACCCATACATCACTCTGTTTTGCCT
GACCTTTTCCGGTAATTTGAAAACAAACCCGGTCTCGAAGCGGAGATCCGGCGATAATTACCGCAGAAAT
AAACCCATACACGAGACGTAGAACCAGCCGCACATGGCCGGAGAAACTCCTGCGAGAATTTCGTAAACTC
GCGCGCATTGCATCTGTATTTCCTAATGCGGCACTTCCAGGCCTCGATCGAGACCGTTTATCCATTGCTT
TTTTGTTGTCTTTTTCCCTCGTTCACAGAAAGTCTGAAGAAGCTATAGTAGAACTATGAGCTTTTTTTGT
TTCTGTTTTCCTTTTTTTTTTTTTTACCTCTGTGGAAATTGTTACTCTCACACTCTTTAGTTCGTTTGTT
TGTTTTGTTTATTCCAATTATGACCGGTGACGAAACGTGGTCGATGGTGGGTACCGCTTATGCTCCCCTC
CATTAGTTTCGATTATATAAAAAGGCCAAATATTGTATTATTTTCAAATGTCCTATCATTATCGTCTAAC
ATCTAATTTCTCTTAAATTTTTTCTCTTTCTTTCCTATAACACCAATAGTGAAAATCTTTTTTTCTTCTA
TATCTACAAAAACTTTTTTTTTCTATCAACCTCGTTGATAAATTTTTTCTTTAACAATCGTTAATAATTA
ATTAATTGGAAAATAACCATTTTTTCTCTCTTTTATACACACATTCAAAAGAAAGAAAAAAAATATACCC
CAGCCTCGACTAGTGAATTCGCGGCCATCACAAGTTTGTACAAAAAAGCAGGCTGCTAGCATGGTTAGTA
AAGGTGAAGAATTGTTCACTGGTGTAGTGCCAATTTTAGTAGAATTAGATGGTGACGTTAACGGTCATAA
GTTCTCTGTAAGCGGTGAAGGTGAAGGTGACGCAACATACGGTAAATTAACTTTGAAATTCATTTGTACT
ACAGGTAAATTACCAGTTCCATGGCCAACTTTGGTTACTACTTTGTCTTGGGGTGTTCAATGTTTCGCTA
GATACCCAGATCATATGAAGCAACATGATTTCTTTAAGTCTGCTATGCCAGAAGGTTACGTTCAAGAAAG
AACTATCTTCTTCAAGGATGATGGTAACTATAAGACTAGAGCTGAAGTTAAGTTCGAAGGAGATACTTTA
GTTAATAGAATTGAATTGAAGGGTATTGATTTTAAGGAAGATGGTAATATTTTGGGTCATAAGTTGGAAT
ATAATTACTTCTCTGATAACGTTTACATTACTGCTGATAAGCAAAAGAACGGTATTAAGGCGAACTTCAA
GATTAGACATAACATTGAAGATGGTGGTGTTCAATTAGCTGATCATTACCAACAAAACACTCCAATTGGT
GACGGTCCAGTTTTGTTGCCAGATAACCATTACTTGTCTACTCAATCTAAGTTGTCTAAGGATCCAAACG
AAAAGAGAGATCATATGGTTTTGTTGGAATTCGTTACTGCTGCTGGGATCACTTTAGGTATGGATGAATT
GTATAAAGGTTCTGGTGCAACAAATTTCTCATTGTTGAAGCAGGCGGGAGATGTGGAGGAGAACCCTGGA
CCTCCCGGGATGGTTAGTAAAGGTGAAGCTGTTATAAAAGAATTCATGAGGTTTAAAGTTCATATGGAAG
GTTCAATGAATGGTCATGAATTTGAAATTGAAGGTGAAGGTGAAGGTAGACCATATGAAGGTACACAAAC
TGCTAAATTGAAAGTTACTAAAGGTGGTCCATTACCATTTTCTTGGGATATTTTGTCTCCACAATTCATG
TATGGTTCTAGAGCTTTTATTAAGCATCCAGCTGATATTCCAGATTATTATAAACAATCTTTTCCTGAAG
GTTTTAAATGGGAAAGAGTTATGAATTTCGAAGATGGTGGTGCTGTTACTGTTACTCAAGATACTTCTTT
GGAAGATGGTACTTTAATCTATAAAGTTAAATTGAGAGGTACTAATTTTCCACCAGATGGTCCAGTTATG
CAAAAGAAAACTATGGGTTGGGAAGCATCTACTGAAAGATTGTATCCAGAAGATGGTGTTTTGAAAGGAG
ACATTAAGATGGCTTTGAGATTGAAAGATGGTGGTCGGTACCTGGCCGACTTCAAGACCACCTATAAAGC
TAAAAAACCAGTTCAAATGCCAGGTGCATATAATGTTGATAGAAAGTTAGATATAACGTCGCATAACGAG
GACTATACTGTAGTTGAACAATATGAACGTAGTGAAGGTAGACATAGTACCGGAGGAATGGATGAATTGT
ATAAATAAGCGGCCGCACCCAGCTTTCTTGTACAAAGTGGTGTAGTTAATTCATGATGGCCGCTGCAGGT
CGACCTCGAGGGGGGGCCCGGTACCCAATTCGCCCTATAGTGAGTCGTATTACGCGCGGATCCAGCTTTG
GACTTCTTCGCCAGAGGTTTGGTCAAGTCTCCAATCAAGGTTGTCGGCTTGTCTACCTTGCCAGAAATTT
ACGAAAAGATGGAAAAGGGTCAAATCGTTGGTAGATACGTTGTTGACACTTCTAAATAAGCGAATTTCTT
ATGATTTATGATTTTTATTATTAAATAAGTTATAAAAAAAATAAGTGTATACAAATTTTAAAGTGACTCT
TAGGTTTTAAAACGAAAATTCTTATTCTTGAGTAACTCTTTCCTGTAGGTCAGGTTGCTTTCTCAGGTAT
AGCATGAGGTCGCTCTTATTGACCACACCTCTACCGGCATGCCAATTCACTGGCCGTCGTTTTACAACGT
CGTGACTGGGAAAACCCTGGCGTTACCCAACTTAATCGCCTTGCAGCACATCCCCCTTTCGCCAGCTGGC
GTAATAGCGAAGAGGCCCGCACCGATCGCCCTTCCCAACAGTTGCGCAGCCTGAATGGCGAATGGCGCCT
GATGCGGTATTTTCTCCTTACGCATCTGTGCGGTATTTCACACCGCATAATCGGATCGTACTTGTTACCC
ATCATTGAATTTTGAACATCCGAACCTGGGAGTTTTCCCTGAAACAGATAGTATATTTGAACCTGTATAA
TAATATATAGTCTAGCGCTTTACGGAAGACAATGTATGTATTTCGGTTCCTGGAGAAACTATTGCATCTA
TTGCATAGGTAATCTTGCACGTCGCATCCCCGGTTCATTTTCTGCGTTTCCATCTTGCACTTCAATAGCA
TATCTTTGTTAACGAAGCATCTGTGCTTCATTTTGTAGAACAAAAATGCAACGCGAGAGCGCTAATTTTT
CAAACAAAGAATCTGAGCTGCATTTTTACAGAACAGAAATGCAACGCGAAAGCGCTATTTTACCAACGAA
GAATCTGTGCTTCATTTTTGTAAAACAAAAATGCAACGCGAGAGCGCTAATTTTTCAAACAAAGAATCTG
AGCTGCATTTTTACAGAACAGAAATGCAACGCGAGAGCGCTATTTTACCAACAAAGAATCTATACTTCTT
TTTTGTTCTACAAAAATGCATCCCGAGAGCGCTATTTTTCTAACAAAGCATCTTAGATTACTTTTTTTCT
CCTTTGTGCGCTCTATAATGCAGTCTCTTGATAACTTTTTGCACTGTAGGTCCGTTAAGGTTAGAAGAAG
GCTACTTTGGTGTCTATTTTCTCTTCCATAAAAAAAGCCTGACTCCACTTCCCGCGTTTACTGATTACTA
GCGAAGCTGCGGGTGCATTTTTTCAAGATAAAGGCATCCCCGATTATATTCTATACCGATGTGGATTGCG
CATACTTTGTGAACAGAAAGTGATAGCGTTGATGATTCTTCATTGGTCAGAAAATTATGAACGGTTTCTT
CTATTTTGTCTCTATATACTACGTATAGGAAATGTTTACATTTTCGTATTGTTTTCGATTCACTCTATGA
ATAGTTCTTACTACAATTTTTTTGTCTAAAGAGTAATACTAGAGATAAACATAAAAAATGTAGAGGTCGA
GTTTAGATGCAAGTTCAAGGAGCGAAAGGTGGATGGGTAGGTTATATAGGGATATAGCACAGAGATATAT
AGCAAAGAGATACTTTTGAGCAATGTTTGTGGAAGCGGTATTCGCAATATTTTAGTAGCTCGTTACAGTC
CGGTGCGTTTTTGGTTTTTTGAAAGTGCGTCTTCAGAGCGCTTTTGGTTTTCAAAAGCGCTCTGAAGTTC
CTATACTTTCTAGCTAGAGAATAGGAACTTCGGAATAGGAACTTCAAAGCGTTTCCGAAAACGAGCGCTT
CCGAAAATGCAACGCGAGCTGCGCACATACAGCTCACTGTTCACGTCGCACCTATATCTGCGTGTTGCCT
GTATATATATATACATGAGAAGAACGGCATAGTGCGTGTTTATGCTTAAATGCGTACTTATATGCGTCTA
TTTATGTAGGATGAAAGGTAGTCTAGTACCTCCTGTGATATTATCCCATTCCATGCGGGGTATCGTATGC
TTCCTTCAGCACTACCCTTTAGCTGTTCTATATGCTGCCACTCCTCAATTGGATTAGTCTCATCCTTCAA
TGCTATCATTTCCTTTGATATTGGATCGATCCGATGATAAGCTGTCAAACATGAGAATTGGGTAATAACT
GATATAATTAAATTGAAGCTCTAATTTGTGAGTTTAGTATACATGCATTTACTTATAATACAGTTTTTTA
GTTTTGCTGGCCGCATCTTCTCAAATATGCTTCCCAGCCTGCTTTTCTGTAACGTTCACCCTCTACCTTA
GCATCCCTTCCCTTTGCAAATAGTCCTCTTCCAACAATAATAATGTCAGATCCTGTAGAGACCACATCAT
CCACGGTTCTATACTGTTGACCCAATGCGTCTCCCTTGTCATCTAAACCCACACCGGGTGTCATAATCAA
CCAATCGTAACCTTCATCTCTTCCACCCATGTCTCTTTGAGCAATAAAGCCGATAACAAAATCTTTGTCG
CTCTTCGCAATGTCAACAGTACCCTTAGTATATTCTCCAGTAGATAGGGAGCCCTTGCATGACAATTCTG
CTAACATCAAAAGGCCTCTAGGTTCCTTTGTTACTTCTTCTGCCGCCTGCTTCAAACCGCTAACAATACC
TGGGCCCACCACACCGTGTGCATTCGTAATGTCTGCCCATTCTGCTATTCTGTATACACCCGCAGAGTAC
TGCAATTTGACTGTATTACCAATGTCAGCAAATTTTCTGTCTTCGAAGAGTAAAAAATTGTACTTGGCGG
ATAATGCCTTTAGCGGCTTAACTGTGCCCTCCATGGAAAAATCAGTCAAGATATCCACATGTGTTTTTAG
TAAACAAATTTTGGGACCTAATGCTTCAACTAACTCCAGTAATTCCTTGGTGGTACGAACATCCAATGAA
GCACACAAGTTTGTTTGCTTTTCGTGCATGATATTAAATAGCTTGGCAGCAACAGGACTAGGATGAGTAG
CAGCACGTTCCTTATATGTAGCTTTCGACATGATTTATCTTCGTTTCCTGCATGTTTTTGTTCTGTGCAG
TTGGGTTAAGAATACTGGGCAATTTCATGTTTCTTCAACACTACATATGCGTATATATACCAATCTAAGT
CTGTGCTCCTTCCTTCGTTCTTCCTTCTGTTCGGAGATTACCGAATCAAAAAAATTTCAAGGAAACCGAA
ATCAAAAAAAAGAATAAAAAAAAAATGATGAATTGAAAAGCTAATTCTTGAAGACGAAAGGGCCTCGTGA
TACGCCTATTTTTATAGGTTAATGTCATGATAATAATGGTTTCTTAGACGTCAGGTGGCACTTTTCGGGG
AAATGTGCGCGGAACCCCTATTTGTTTATTTTTCTAAATACATTCAAATATGTATCCGCTCATGAGACAA
TAACCCTGATAAATGCTTCAATAATATTGAAAAAGGAAGAGTATGAGTATTCAACATTTCCGTGTCGCCC
TTATTCCCTTTTTTGCGGCATTTTGCCTTCCTGTTTTTGCTCACCCAGAAACGCTGGTGAAAGTAAAAGA
TGCTGAAGATCAGTTGGGTGCACGAGTGGGTTACATCGAACTGGATCTCAACAGCGGTAAGATCCTTGAG
AGTTTTCGCCCCGAAGAACGTTTTCCAATGATGAGCACTTTTAAAGTTCTGCTATGTGGCGCGGTATTAT
CCCGTATTGACGCCGGGCAAGAGCAACTCGGTCGCCGCATACACTATTCTCAGAATGACTTGGTTGAGTA
CTCACCAGTCACAGAAAAGCATCTTACGGATGGCATGACAGTAAGAGAATTATGCAGTGCTGCCATAACC
ATGAGTGATAACACTGCGGCCAACTTACTTCTGACAACGATCGGAGGACCGAAGGAGCTAACCGCTTTTT
TGCACAACATGGGGGATCATGTAACTCGCCTTGATCGTTGGGAACCGGAGCTGAATGAAGCCATACCAAA
CGACGAGCGTGACACCACGATGCCTGTAGCAATGGCAACAACGTTGCGCAAACTATTAACTGGCGAACTA
CTTACTCTAGCTTCCCGGCAACAATTAATAGACTGGATGGAGGCGGATAAAGTTGCAGGACCACTTCTGC
GCTCGGCCCTTCCGGCTGGCTGGTTTATTGCTGATAAATCTGGAGCCGGTGAGCGTGGGTCTCGCGGTAT
CATTGCAGCACTGGGGCCAGATGGTAAGCCCTCCCGTATCGTAGTTATCTACACGACGGGGAGTCAGGCA
ACTATGGATGAACGAAATAGACAGATCGCTGAGATAGGTGCCTCACTGATTAAGCATTGGTAACTGTCAG
ACCAAGTTTACTCATATATACTTTAGATTGATTTAAAACTTCATTTTTAATTTAAAAGGATCTAGGTGAA
GATCCTTTTTGATAATCTCATGACCAAAATCCCTTAACGTGAGTTTTCGTTCCACTGAGCGTCAGACCCC
GTAGAAAAGATCAAAGGATCTTCTTGAGATCCTTTTTTTCTGCGCGTAATCTGCTGCTTGCAAACAAAAA
AACCACCGCTACCAGCGGTGGTTTGTTTGCCGGATCAAGAGCTACCAACTCTTTTTCCGAAGGTAACTGG
CTTCAGCAGAGCGCAGATACCAAATACTGTTCTTCTAGTGTAGCCGTAGTTAGGCCACCACTTCAAGAAC
TCTGTAGCACCGCCTACATACCTCGCTCTGCTAATCCTGTTACCAGTGGCTGCTGCCAGTGGCGATAAGT
CGTGTCTTACCGGGTTGGACTCAAGACGATAGTTACCGGATAAGGCGCAGCGGTCGGGCTGAACGGGGGG
TTCGTGCACACAGCCCAGCTTGGAGCGAACGACCTACACCGAACTGAGATACCTACAGCGTGAGCTATGA
GAAAGCGCCACGCTTCCCGAAGGGAGAAAGGCGGACAGGTATCCGGTAAGCGGCAGGGTCGGAACAGGAG
AGCGCACGAGGGAGCTTCCAGGGGGAAACGCCTGGTATCTTTATAGTCCTGTCGGGTTTCGCCACCTCTG
ACTTGAGCGTCGATTTTTGTGATGCTCGTCAGGGGGGCGGAGCCTATGGAAAAACGCCAGCAACGCGGCC
TTTTTACGGTTCCTGGCCTTTTGCTGGCCTTTTGCTCACATGTTCTTTCCTGCGTTATCCCCTGATTCTG
TGGATAACCGTATTACCGCCTTTGAGTGAGCTGATACCGCTCGCCGCAGCCGAACGACCGAGCGCAGCGA
GTCAGTGAGCGAGGAAGCGGAAGAGCGCCCAATACGCAAACCGCCTCTCCCCGCGCGTTGGCCGATTCAT
TAATGCAGCTGGCACGACAGGTTTCCCGACTGGAAAGCGGGCAGTGAGCGCAACGCAATTAATGTGAGTT
AGCTCACTCATTAGGCACCCCAGGCTTTACACTTTATGCTTCCGGCTCGTATGTTGTGTGGAATTGTGAG
CGGATAACAATTTCACACAGGAAACAGCTATGACCATGATTACGCCAAGCTTACCGCATCAGGAAATTGT
AAGCGTTAATATTTTGTTAAAATTCGCGTTAAATTTTTGTTAAATCAGCTCATTTTTTAACCAATAGGCC
GAAATCGGCAAAATCCCTTATAAATCAAAAGAATAGACCGAGATAGGGT
[37 nt withheld, positions 8100-8136]
AAAGAACGTGGACTCCAACGTCAAAGG
[49 nt withheld, positions 8164-8212]
T
[91 nt withheld, positions 8214-8304]
G
[124 nt withheld, positions 8306-8429]
CCATTCGC
